Addgene plasmid #99932: pcDNA3-HA-REDD1 200-204 (#597)
Purpose: mammalian expression
Depositing lab: James Brugarolas. Depositing organization: University of Texas Southwestern Medical Center. Publication: Structural analysis and functional implications of the negative mTORC1 regulator REDD1. Vega-Rubin-de-Celis S, Abdallah Z, Kinch L, Grishin NV, Brugarolas J, Zhang X. Biochemistry. 2010 Mar 23;49(11):2491-501. doi: 10.1021/bi902135e. PubMed 20166753.
Backbone
  Vector backbone: pcDNA3.1
  Backbone manufacturer: Invitrogen
  Vector type: Mammalian Expression
Growth in bacteria
  Bacterial resistance: Ampicillin, 100 μg/mL
  Growth temperature: 37°C
  Growth strain: DH5alpha
  Copy number: Unknown
Gene/Insert
  Gene/Insert name: REDD1
  Species: H. sapiens (human)
  Mutation: Internal deletion of AA 200-204
  Entrez Gene: DDIT4 (a.k.a. Dig2, REDD-1, REDD1)
  Tag / fusion protein: HA (C terminal on insert)
  Cloning method: Restriction Enzyme; 5′ cloning site Unknown (unknown if destroyed); 3′ cloning site Unknown (unknown if destroyed)
Terms and licenses: Academic/Nonprofit Terms; Industry Terms: Not Available to Industry
How to cite: pcDNA3-HA-REDD1 200-204 (#597) was a gift from James Brugarolas (Addgene plasmid # 99932 ; http://n2t.net/addgene:99932 ; RRID:Addgene_99932)
