[The description below was written by a language model from this plasmid's Addgene catalogue record and pLannotate feature annotations shown in this document.]
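Description:
pcDNA3-HA-REDD1 200-204 is a mammalian expression plasmid built on an Invitrogen pcDNA3-type backbone (the catalogue lists pcDNA3.1). It carries human REDD1 (gene symbol DDIT4, also called RTP801 or Dig2) with an internal deletion of amino acids 200–204. The coding sequence sits downstream of the human cytomegalovirus immediate-early enhancer and promoter and is terminated by the bovine growth hormone polyadenylation signal, an arrangement that gives strong constitutive transcription in transfected mammalian cells. An HA epitope follows the open reading frame directly. The annotation detects it as a short fragment matching a 3xHA element, which fits a single C-terminal HA tag as recorded in the catalogue, and it allows detection or immunoprecipitation with anti-HA antibodies. T7 and SP6 phage promoters flank the insert and can serve for in vitro transcription or as sequencing priming sites. The restriction sites used for cloning are not recorded.

In E. coli the plasmid replicates from a high-copy ColE1/pUC-type origin and is selected with ampicillin through the β-lactamase gene. An f1 origin is also present and permits single-stranded DNA production. A second cassette, with the SV40 early promoter driving the neomycin phosphotransferase gene and an SV40 poly(A) signal, allows G418 selection of stably transfected mammalian cells. The short HIV-1 LTR, ble, lacI and bom matches in the table are fragmentary and appear to be backbone remnants rather than functional elements.

REDD1 is a stress- and hypoxia-responsive negative regulator of mTORC1 that acts through the TSC1–TSC2 complex. This deletion mutant comes from a structure–function study of the protein, and it is suited to testing whether residues 200–204 are needed for REDD1 to suppress mTORC1 signalling, typically in comparison with wild-type REDD1.
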