Features (pLannotate 1.2.2; 22 found; start..end, strand, type, name):
      1..380     +  enhancer       CMV enhancer: human cytomegalovirus immediate early enhancer
    381..584     +  promoter       CMV promoter: human cytomegalovirus (CMV) immediate early promoter
    580..613     +  LTR            5' LTR (truncated) (fragment): truncated 5' long terminal repeat (LTR) from HIV-1
    629..647     +  promoter       T7 promoter: promoter for bacteriophage T7 RNA polymerase
    685..1365    +  CDS            DDIT4: DDIT4_HUMAN - Also known as REDD1, RTP801. Experimental evidence at protein level: Swiss-Prot protein existence level 1. Regulates cell growth, proliferation and survival via inhibition of the activity of the mammalian target of rapamycin complex 1 (mTORC1). Inhibition of mTORC1 is mediated by a pathway that involves DDIT4/REDD1, AKT1, the TSC1-TSC2 complex and the GTPase RHEB. Plays an important role in responses to cellular energy levels and cellular stress, including responses to hypoxia and DNA damage. Regulates p53/TP53-mediated apoptosis in response to DNA damage via its effect on mTORC1
   1366..1393    +  CDS            3xHA (fragment): three tandem HA epitope tags
   1456..1474    -  promoter       SP6 promoter: promoter for bacteriophage SP6 RNA polymerase
   1500..1724    +  polyA_signal   bGH poly(A) signal: bovine growth hormone polyadenylation signal
   1728..1749    +  promoter       SV40 promoter (fragment): SV40 enhancer and early promoter
   1770..2198    +  rep_origin     f1 ori (sequence partly withheld): f1 bacteriophage origin of replication; arrow indicates direction of (+) strand synthesis
   2212..2541    +  promoter       SV40 promoter: SV40 enhancer and early promoter
   2608..3399    +  CDS            neo: KKA2_KLEPN - Also known as kan, nptII. Experimental evidence at protein level: Swiss-Prot protein existence level 1. Resistance to kanamycin, neomycin, paromomycin, ribostamycin, butirosin and gentamicin B. From Klebsiella pneumoniae.
   3423..3581    +  CDS            ble (fragment): BLE_KLEPN - Experimental evidence at protein level: Swiss-Prot protein existence level 1. Binding protein with a strong affinity to the bleomycin family of antibiotics. Binds to CL990; an antimitotic-antibiotic compound. From Klebsiella pneumoniae.
   3576..3697    +  polyA_signal   SV40 poly(A) signal: SV40 polyadenylation signal
   3770..3786    -  protein_bind   lac operator: The lac repressor binds to the lac operator to inhibit transcription in E. coli. This inhibition can be relieved by adding lactose or isopropyl-β-D-thiogalactopyranoside (IPTG). lac repressor encoded by lacI
   3794..3824    -  promoter       lac promoter: promoter for the E. coli lac operon
   3839..3860    -  protein_bind   CAP binding site: CAP binding activates transcription in the presence of cAMP. E. coli catabolite activator protein
   3873..3965    -  CDS            lacI (fragment): lac repressor; lacI; The lac repressor binds to the lac operator to inhibit transcription in E. coli. This inhibition can be relieved by adding lactose or isopropyl-β-D-thiogalactopyranoside (IPTG).
   4148..4736    -  rep_origin     ori: high-copy-number ColE1/pMB1/pBR322/pUC origin of replication
   4907..5767    -  CDS            AmpR: β-lactamase; bla; confers resistance to ampicillin, carbenicillin, and related antibiotics
   5768..5872    -  promoter       AmpR promoter: bla
   5931..5983    -  misc_feature   bom (fragment): basis of mobility region from pBR322
>Addgene plasmid #99932 | pcDNA3-HA-REDD1 200-204 (#597) | addgene full sequence | sequence record 197997 | Addgene NGS Result
GACATTGATTATTGACTAGTTATTAATAGTAATCAATTACGGGGTCATTAGTTCATAGCCCATATATGGA
GTTCCGCGTTACATAACTTACGGTAAATGGCCCGCCTGGCTGACCGCCCAACGACCCCCGCCCATTGACG
TCAATAATGACGTATGTTCCCATAGTAACGCCAATAGGGACTTTCCATTGACGTCAATGGGTGGAGTATT
TACGGTAAACTGCCCACTTGGCAGTACATCAAGTGTATCATATGCCAAGTACGCCCCCTATTGACGTCAA
TGACGGTAAATGGCCCGCCTGGCATTATGCCCAGTACATGACCTTATGGGACTTTCCTACTTGGCAGTAC
ATCTACGTATTAGTCATCGCTATTACCATGGTGATGCGGTTTTGGCAGTACATCAATGGGCGTGGATAGC
GGTTTGACTCACGGGGATTTCCAAGTCTCCACCCCATTGACGTCAATGGGAGTTTGTTTTGGCACCAAAA
TCAACGGGACTTTCCAAAATGTCGTAACAACTCCGCCCCATTGACGCAAATGGGCGGTAGGCGTGTACGG
TGGGAGGTCTATATAAGCAGAGCTCTCTGGCTAACTAGAGAACCCACTGCTTACTGGCTTATCGAAATTA
ATACGACTCACTATAGGGAGACCCAAGCTTGGTACCGAGCTCGGATCCGCCACCATGCCTAGCCTTTGGG
ACCGCTTCTCGTCGTCGTCCACCTCCTCTTCGCCCTCGTCCTTGCCCCGAACTCCCACCCCAGATCGGCC
GCCGCGCTCAGCCTGGGGGTCGGCGACCCGGGAGGAGGGGTTTGACCGCTCCACGAGCCTGGAGAGCTCG
GACTGCGAGTCCCTGGACAGCAGCAACAGTGGCTTCGGGCCGGAGGAAGACACGGCTTACCTGGATGGGG
TGTCGTTGCCCGACTTTGAGCTGCTCAGTGACCCTGAGGATGAACACTTGTGTGCCAACCTGATGCAGCT
GCTGCAGGAGAGCCTGGCCCAGGCGCGGCTGGGCTCTCGACGCCCTGCGCGCCTGCTGATGCCTAGCCAG
TTGGTAAGCCAGGTGGGCAAAGAACTACTGCGCCTGGCCTACAGCGAGCCGTGCGGCCTGCGGGGGGCGC
TGCTGGACGTCTGCGTGGAGCAGGGCAAGAGCTGCCACAGCGTGGGCCAGCTGGCACTCGACCCCAGCCT
GGTGCCCACCTTCCAGCTGACCCTCGTGCTGCGCCTGGACTCACGACTCTGGCCCAAGATCCAGGGGCTG
TTTAGCTCCGCCAACTCTCCCAGCCAGTCCCTGACGCTGAGCACTGGCTTCCGAGTCATCAAGAAGAAGC
TGTACAGCTCGGAACAGCTGCTCATTGAGGAGTGTTACCCATACGATGTTCCAGATTACGCTTGAGAATT
CTGCAGATATCCATCACACTGGCGGCCGCTCGAGCATGCATCTAGAGGGCCCTATTCTATAGTGTCACCT
AAATGCTAGAGCTCGCTGATCAGCCTCGACTGTGCCTTCTAGTTGCCAGCCATCTGTTGTTTGCCCCTCC
CCCGTGCCTTCCTTGACCCTGGAAGGTGCCACTCCCACTGTCCTTTCCTAATAAAATGAGGAAATTGCAT
CGCATTGTCTGAGTAGGTGTCATTCTATTCTGGGGGGTGGGGTGGGGCAGGACAGCAAGGGGGAGGATTG
GGAAGACAATAGCAGGCATGCTGGGGATGCGGTGGGCTCTATGGCTTCTGAGGCGGAAAGAACCAGCTGG
GGCTCTAGGGGGTATCCCC
[124 nt withheld, positions 1770-1893]
C
[91 nt withheld, positions 1895-1985]
A
[49 nt withheld, positions 1987-2035]
CCTTTGACGTTGGAGTCCACGTTCTTT
[37 nt withheld, positions 2063-2099]
ACCCTATCTCGGTCTATTCTTTTGATTTATAAGGGATTTTGCCGATTTCGGCCTATTGGTTAAAAAATGA
GCTGATTTAACAAAAATTTAACGCGAATTAATTCTGTGGAATGTGTGTCAGTTAGGGTGTGGAAAGTCCC
CAGGCTCCCCAGCAGGCAGAAGTATGCAAAGCATGCATCTCAATTAGTCAGCAACCAGGTGTGGAAAGTC
CCCAGGCTCCCCAGCAGGCAGAAGTATGCAAAGCATGCATCTCAATTAGTCAGCAACCATAGTCCCGCCC
CTAACTCCGCCCATCCCGCCCCTAACTCCGCCCAGTTCCGCCCATTCTCCGCCCCATGGCTGACTAATTT
TTTTTATTTATGCAGAGGCCGAGGCCGCCTCTGCCTCTGAGCTATTCCAGAAGTAGTGAGGAGGCTTTTT
TGGAGGCCTAGGCTTTTGCAAAAAGCTCCCGGGAGCTTGTATATCCATTTTCGGATCTGATCAAGAGACA
GGATGAGGATCGTTTCGCATGATTGAACAAGATGGATTGCACGCAGGTTCTCCGGCCGCTTGGGTGGAGA
GGCTATTCGGCTATGACTGGGCACAACAGACAATCGGCTGCTCTGATGCCGCCGTGTTCCGGCTGTCAGC
GCAGGGGCGCCCGGTTCTTTTTGTCAAGACCGACCTGTCCGGTGCCCTGAATGAACTGCAGGACGAGGCA
GCGCGGCTATCGTGGCTGGCCACGACGGGCGTTCCTTGCGCAGCTGTGCTCGACGTTGTCACTGAAGCGG
GAAGGGACTGGCTGCTATTGGGCGAAGTGCCGGGGCAGGATCTCCTGTCATCTCACCTTGCTCCTGCCGA
GAAAGTATCCATCATGGCTGATGCAATGCGGCGGCTGCATACGCTTGATCCGGCTACCTGCCCATTCGAC
CACCAAGCGAAACATCGCATCGAGCGAGCACGTACTCGGATGGAAGCCGGTCTTGTCGATCAGGATGATC
TGGACGAAGAGCATCAGGGGCTCGCGCCAGCCGAACTGTTCGCCAGGCTCAAGGCGCGCATGCCCGACGG
CGAGGATCTCGTCGTGACCCATGGCGATGCCTGCTTGCCGAATATCATGGTGGAAAATGGCCGCTTTTCT
GGATTCATCGACTGTGGCCGGCTGGGTGTGGCGGACCGCTATCAGGACATAGCGTTGGCTACCCGTGATA
TTGCTGAAGAGCTTGGCGGCGAATGGGCTGACCGCTTCCTCGTGCTTTACGGTATCGCCGCTCCCGATTC
GCAGCGCATCGCCTTCTATCGCCTTCTTGACGAGTTCTTCTGAGCGGGACTCTGGGGTTCGAAATGACCG
ACCAAGCGACGCCCAACCTGCCATCACGAGATTTCGATTCCACCGCCGCCTTCTATGAAAGGTTGGGCTT
CGGAATCGTTTTCCGGGACGCCGGCTGGATGATCCTCCAGCGCGGGGATCTCATGCTGGAGTTCTTCGCC
CACCCCAACTTGTTTATTGCAGCTTATAATGGTTACAAATAAAGCAATAGCATCACAAATTTCACAAATA
AAGCATTTTTTTCACTGCATTCTAGTTGTGGTTTGTCCAAACTCATCAATGTATCTTATCATGTCTGTAT
ACCGTCGACCTCTAGCTAGAGCTTGGCGTAATCATGGTCATAGCTGTTTCCTGTGTGAAATTGTTATCCG
CTCACAATTCCACACAACATACGAGCCGGAAGCATAAAGTGTAAAGCCTGGGGTGCCTAATGAGTGAGCT
AACTCACATTAATTGCGTTGCGCTCACTGCCCGCTTTCCAGTCGGGAAACCTGTCGTGCCAGCTGCATTA
ATGAATCGGCCAACGCGCGGGGAGAGGCGGTTTGCGTATTGGGCGCTCTTCCGCTTCCTCGCTCACTGAC
TCGCTGCGCTCGGTCGTTCGGCTGCGGCGAGCGGTATCAGCTCACTCAAAGGCGGTAATACGGTTATCCA
CAGAATCAGGGGATAACGCAGGAAAGAACATGTGAGCAAAAGGCCAGCAAAAGGCCAGGAACCGTAAAAA
GGCCGCGTTGCTGGCGTTTTTCCATAGGCTCCGCCCCCCTGACGAGCATCACAAAAATCGACGCTCAAGT
CAGAGGTGGCGAAACCCGACAGGACTATAAAGATACCAGGCGTTTCCCCCTGGAAGCTCCCTCGTGCGCT
CTCCTGTTCCGACCCTGCCGCTTACCGGATACCTGTCCGCCTTTCTCCCTTCGGGAAGCGTGGCGCTTTC
TCATAGCTCACGCTGTAGGTATCTCAGTTCGGTGTAGGTCGTTCGCTCCAAGCTGGGCTGTGTGCACGAA
CCCCCCGTTCAGCCCGACCGCTGCGCCTTATCCGGTAACTATCGTCTTGAGTCCAACCCGGTAAGACACG
ACTTATCGCCACTGGCAGCAGCCACTGGTAACAGGATTAGCAGAGCGAGGTATGTAGGCGGTGCTACAGA
GTTCTTGAAGTGGTGGCCTAACTACGGCTACACTAGAAGAACAGTATTTGGTATCTGCGCTCTGCTGAAG
CCAGTTACCTTCGGAAAAAGAGTTGGTAGCTCTTGATCCGGCAAACAAACCACCGCTGGTAGCGGTGGTT
TTTTTGTTTGCAAGCAGCAGATTACGCGCAGAAAAAAAGGATCTCAAGAAGATCCTTTGATCTTTTCTAC
GGGGTCTGACGCTCAGTGGAACGAAAACTCACGTTAAGGGATTTTGGTCATGAGATTATCAAAAAGGATC
TTCACCTAGATCCTTTTAAATTAAAAATGAAGTTTTAAATCAATCTAAAGTATATATGAGTAAACTTGGT
CTGACAGTTACCAATGCTTAATCAGTGAGGCACCTATCTCAGCGATCTGTCTATTTCGTTCATCCATAGT
TGCCTGACTCCCCGTCGTGTAGATAACTACGATACGGGAGGGCTTACCATCTGGCCCCAGTGCTGCAATG
ATACCGCGAGACCCACGCTCACCGGCTCCAGATTTATCAGCAATAAACCAGCCAGCCGGAAGGGCCGAGC
GCAGAAGTGGTCCTGCAACTTTATCCGCCTCCATCCAGTCTATTAATTGTTGCCGGGAAGCTAGAGTAAG
TAGTTCGCCAGTTAATAGTTTGCGCAACGTTGTTGCCATTGCTACAGGCATCGTGGTGTCACGCTCGTCG
TTTGGTATGGCTTCATTCAGCTCCGGTTCCCAACGATCAAGGCGAGTTACATGATCCCCCATGTTGTGCA
AAAAAGCGGTTAGCTCCTTCGGTCCTCCGATCGTTGTCAGAAGTAAGTTGGCCGCAGTGTTATCACTCAT
GGTTATGGCAGCACTGCATAATTCTCTTACTGTCATGCCATCCGTAAGATGCTTTTCTGTGACTGGTGAG
TACTCAACCAAGTCATTCTGAGAATAGTGTATGCGGCGACCGAGTTGCTCTTGCCCGGCGTCAATACGGG
ATAATACCGCGCCACATAGCAGAACTTTAAAAGTGCTCATCATTGGAAAACGTTCTTCGGGGCGAAAACT
CTCAAGGATCTTACCGCTGTTGAGATCCAGTTCGATGTAACCCACTCGTGCACCCAACTGATCTTCAGCA
TCTTTTACTTTCACCAGCGTTTCTGGGTGAGCAAAAACAGGAAGGCAAAATGCCGCAAAAAAGGGAATAA
GGGCGACACGGAAATGTTGAATACTCATACTCTTCCTTTTTCAATATTATTGAAGCATTTATCAGGGTTA
TTGTCTCATGAGCGGATACATATTTGAATGTATTTAGAAAAATAAACAAATAGGGGTTCCGCGCACATTT
CCCCGAAAAGTGCCACCTGACGTCGACGGATCGGGAGATCTCCCGATCCCCTATGGTGCACTCTCAGTAC
AATCTGCTCTGATGCCGCATAGTTAAGCCAGTATCTGCTCCCTGCTTGTGTGTTGGAGGTCGCTGAGTAG
TGCGCGAGCAAAATTTAAGCTACAACAAGGCAAGGCTTGACCGACAATTGCATGAAGAATCTGCTTAGGG
TTAGGCGTTTTGCGCTGCTTCGCGATGTACGGGCCAGATATACGCGTT
